Addgene plasmid #119620: pC0.161
Purpose: Level 0 Part. CDS
Depositing lab: Alistair McCormick. Depositing organization: University of Edinburgh. Publication: CyanoGate: A Modular Cloning Suite for Engineering Cyanobacteria Based on the Plant MoClo Syntax. Vasudevan R, Gale GAR, Schiavon AA, Puzorjov A, Malin J, Gillespie MD, Vavitsas K, Zulkower V, Wang B, Howe CJ, Lea-Smith DJ, McCormick AJ. Plant Physiol. 2019 May;180(1):39-55. doi: 10.1104/pp.18.01401. Epub 2019 Feb 28. PubMed 30819783.
Backbone
  Vector backbone: pAGM1301
  Backbone size w/o insert (bp): 2247
  Vector type: Synthetic Biology
Growth in bacteria
  Bacterial resistance: Spectinomycin, 50 μg/mL
  Growth temperature: 37°C
  Growth strain: DH5alpha
  Copy number: High Copy
Gene/Insert
  Gene/Insert name: eYFP C-term tag
  Insert size (bp): 717
  Mutation: bp 242 T to A
  Cloning method: Restriction Enzyme; 5′ cloning site BpiI (destroyed during cloning); 3′ cloning site BpiI (destroyed during cloning)
  Sequencing primers: 5′ ttgagtgagctgataccgct; 3′ GTCTCATGAGCGGATACATATTTGAATG
Terms and licenses: Academic/Nonprofit Terms; Industry Terms: Not Available to Industry
Depositor comments: eYFP (-C terminal tag). Please visit https://www.biorxiv.org/content/10.1101/426700v1 for bioRxiv preprint.
How to cite: pC0.161 was a gift from Alistair McCormick (Addgene plasmid # 119620 ; http://n2t.net/addgene:119620 ; RRID:Addgene_119620)
