[The description below was written by a language model from this plasmid's Addgene catalogue record and pLannotate feature annotations shown in this document.]
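Description:
pC0.161 is a Level 0 part plasmid from the CyanoGate modular cloning suite, a Golden Gate toolkit for engineering cyanobacteria that follows the plant MoClo syntax. It is built on the pAGM1301 acceptor backbone (about 2.2 kb) and is a small, roughly 3 kb plasmid maintained in E. coli. Propagation relies on a high-copy ColE1/pUC-type origin, and selection is by spectinomycin through the aadA adenylyltransferase gene, which sits downstream of an AmpR (bla) promoter. The short integrase, gentamicin acetyltransferase and lacI fragments picked up by the annotation appear to be remnants of the sequences from which the resistance cassette and backbone were derived rather than functional genes.

The payload is a 717 bp coding sequence for enhanced YFP, formatted as a C-terminal tag part. The annotation places the EYFP sequence at the end of the sequenced record, and it carries no promoter or terminator of its own, as expected for a Level 0 part, which stores a single standardised element instead of an expression unit. The record notes a single base change (T to A at position 242); its rationale is not stated, although such changes in MoClo parts are commonly made to remove internal Type IIS restriction sites. The insert was introduced using BpiI sites that were destroyed during cloning. In MoClo-style systems, such parts are then released by a second Type IIS enzyme with defined overhangs. This allows the eYFP tag to be assembled in frame downstream of a chosen coding sequence, together with promoter and terminator parts, into Level 1 transcription units. Its typical use is to build fluorescent fusion proteins for localisation or expression studies.
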