Features (pLannotate 1.2.2; 7 found; start..end, strand, type, name):
    110..214     +  promoter       AmpR promoter: bla
    205..285     -  CDS            int (fragment): INT2_ECOLX - Protein inferred from homology: Swiss-Prot protein existence level 3. Putative integrase believed to be involved in the insertion of antibiotic resistance genes into plasmids and transposons. From Escherichia coli.
    373..429     +  CDS            GmR (fragment): gentamycin acetyltransferase; aacC1; confers resistance to gentamycin
    436..1224    +  CDS            aadA: S3AD_ECOLX - Experimental evidence at protein level: Swiss-Prot protein existence level 1. Mediates bacterial resistance to the antibiotics streptomycin and spectinomycin. From Escherichia coli.
   1398..1986    +  rep_origin     ori: high-copy-number ColE1/pMB1/pBR322/pUC origin of replication
   2169..2218    +  CDS            lacI (fragment): lac repressor; lacI; The lac repressor binds to the lac operator to inhibit transcription in E. coli. This inhibition can be relieved by adding lactose or isopropyl-β-D-thiogalactopyranoside (IPTG).
   2237..2954    +  CDS            EYFP (fragment): enhanced YFP mammalian codon-optimized
>Addgene plasmid #119620 | pC0.161 | addgene full sequence | sequence record 236333 | Addgene NGS Result
GTGGCTCTTCAGTGGACGAAAGGGCCTCGTGATACGCCTATTTTTATAGGTTAATGTCATGATAATAATG
GTTTCTTAGACGTCAGGTGGCACTTTTCGGGGAAATGTGCGCGGAACCCCTATTTGTTTATTTTTCTAAA
TACATTCAAATATGTATCCGCTCATGAGACAATAACCCTGATAAATGCTTCAATAATATTGAAAAAGGAA
GAGTATGCGCTCACGCAACTGGTCCAGAACCTTGACCGAACGCAGCGGTGGTAACGGCGCAGTGGCGGTT
TTCATGGCTTGTTATGACTGTTTTTTTTTGGGGTACAGTCTATGCCTCGGGCATCCAAGCAGCAAGCGCG
TTACGCCGTGGGTCGATGTTTGATGTTATGGAGCAGCAACGATGTTACGCAGCAGGGCAGTCGCCCTAAA
ACAAAGTTAAACATCATGAGGGAAGCGGTGATCGCCGAAGTATCGACTCAACTATCAGAGGTAGTTGGCG
TCATCGAGCGCCATCTCGAACCGACGTTGCTGGCCGTACATTTGTACGGCTCCGCAGTGGATGGCGGCCT
GAAGCCACACAGCGATATTGATTTGCTGGTTACGGTGACCGTAAGGCTTGATGAAACAACGCGGCGAGCT
TTGATCAACGACCTTTTGGAAACTTCGGCTTCCCCTGGAGAGAGCGAGATTCTCCGCGCTGTAGAAGTCA
CCATTGTTGTGCACGACGACATCATTCCGTGGCGTTATCCAGCTAAGCGCGAACTGCAATTTGGAGAATG
GCAGCGCAATGACATTCTTGCAGGTATCTTCGAGCCAGCCACGATCGACATTGATCTGGCTATCTTGCTG
ACAAAAGCAAGAGAACATAGCGTTGCCTTGGTAGGTCCAGCGGCGGAGGAACTCTTTGATCCGGTTCCTG
AACAGGATCTATTTGAGGCGCTAAATGAAACCTTAACGCTATGGAACTCGCCGCCCGACTGGGCTGGCGA
TGAGCGAAATGTAGTGCTTACGTTGTCCCGCATTTGGTACAGCGCAGTAACCGGCAAAATCGCGCCGAAG
GATGTCGCTGCCGACTGGGCAATGGAGCGCCTGCCGGCCCAGTATCAGCCCGTCATACTTGAAGCTAGAC
AGGCTTATCTTGGACAAGAAGAAGATCGCTTGGCCTCGCGCGCAGATCAGTTGGAAGAATTTGTCCATTA
CGTAAAAGGCGAGATCACCAAGGTAGTCGGCAAATAACTGTCAGACCAAGTTTACTCATATATACTTTAG
ATTGATTTAAAACTTCATTTTTAATTTAAAAGGATCTAGGTGAAGATCCTTTTTGATAATCTCATGACCA
AAATCCCTTAACGTGAGTTTTCGTTCCACTGAGCGTCAGACCCCGTAGAAAAGATCAAAGGATCTTCTTG
AGATCCTTTTTTTCTGCGCGTAATCTGCTGCTTGCAAACAAAAAAACCACCGCTACCAGCGGTGGTTTGT
TTGCCGGATCAAGAGCTACCAACTCTTTTTCCGAAGGTAACTGGCTTCAGCAGAGCGCAGATACCAAATA
CTGTTCTTCTAGTGTAGCCGTAGTTAGGCCACCACTTCAAGAACTCTGTAGCACCGCCTACATACCTCGC
TCTGCTAATCCTGTTACCAGTGGCTGCTGCCAGTGGCGATAAGTCGTGTCTTACCGGGTTGGACTCAAGA
CGATAGTTACCGGATAAGGCGCAGCGGTCGGGCTGAACGGGGGGTTCGTGCACACAGCCCAGCTTGGAGC
GAACGACCTACACCGAACTGAGATACCTACAGCGTGAGCTATGAGAAAGCGCCACGCTTCCCGAAGGGAG
AAAGGCGGACAGGTATCCGGTAAGCGGCAGGGTCGGAACAGGAGAGCGCACGAGGGAGCTTCCAGGGGGA
AACGCCTGGTATCTTTATAGTCCTGTCGGGTTTCGCCACCTCTGACTTGAGCGTCGATTTTTGTGATGCT
CGTCAGGGGGGCGGAGCCTATGGAAAAACGCCAGCAACGCGGCCTTTTTACGGTTCCTGGCCTTTTGCTG
GCCTTTTGCTCACATGTTCTTTCCTGCGTTATCCCCTGATTCTGTGGATAACCGTATTACCGCCTTTGAG
TGAGCTGATACCGCTCGCCGCAGCCGAACGACCGAGCGCAGCGAGTCAGTGAGCGAGGAAGCGGAAGAGC
GCCCAATACGCAAACCGCCTCTCCCCGCGCGTTGGCCGATTCATTAATCACTCTGTGGTCTCATTCGGTG
AGCAAGGGCGAGGAGCTGTTCACCGGGGTGGTGCCCATCCTGGTCGAGCTGGACGGCGACGTAAACGGCC
ACAAGTTCAGCGTGTCCGGCGAGGGCGAGGGCGATGCCACCTACGGCAAGCTGACCCTGAAGTTCATCTG
CACCACCGGCAAGCTGCCCGTGCCCTGGCCCACCCTCGTGACCACCTTCGGCTACGGCCTGCAATGCTTC
GCCCGCTACCCCGACCACATGAAGCAGCACGACTTCTTCAAGTCCGCCATGCCCGAAGGCTACGTCCAGG
AGCGCACCATCTTCTTCAAGGACGACGGCAACTACAAGACCCGCGCCGAGGTGAAGTTCGAGGGCGACAC
CCTGGTGAACCGCATCGAGCTGAAGGGCATCGACTTCAAGGAGGACGGCAACATCCTGGGGCACAAGCTG
GAGTACAACTACAACAGCCACAACGTCTATATCATGGCCGACAAGCAGAAGAACGGCATCAAGGTGAACT
TCAAGATCCGCCACAACATCGAGGACGGCAGCGTGCAGCTCGCCGACCACTACCAGCAGAACACCCCCAT
CGGCGACGGCCCCGTGCTGCTGCCCGACAACCACTACCTGAGCTACCAGTCCGCCCTGAGCAAAGACCCC
AACGAGAAGCGCGATCACATGGTCCTGCTGGAGTTCGTGACCGCCGCCGGGATCACTCTCGGCATGGACG
AGCTGTACAAGTAAGCTTTGAGACCACGAA
