>Addgene plasmid #119620 | pC0.161 | depositor partial sequence | sequence record 226134 | eYFP C-term tag
GTGAGCAAGGGCGAGGAGCTGTTCACCGGGGTGGTGCCCATCCTGGTCGAGCTGGACGGCGACGTAAACG
GCCACAAGTTCAGCGTGTCCGGCGAGGGCGAGGGCGATGCCACCTACGGCAAGCTGACCCTGAAGTTCAT
CTGCACCACCGGCAAGCTGCCCGTGCCCTGGCCCACCCTCGTGACCACCTTCGGCTACGGCCTGCAATGC
TTCGCCCGCTACCCCGACCACATGAAGCTGCACGACTTCTTCAAGTCCGCCATGCCCGAAGGCTACGTCC
AGGAGCGCACCATCTTCTTCAAGGACGACGGCAACTACAAGACCCGCGCCGAGGTGAAGTTCGAGGGCGA
CACCCTGGTGAACCGCATCGAGCTGAAGGGCATCGACTTCAAGGAGGACGGCAACATCCTGGGGCACAAG
CTGGAGTACAACTACAACAGCCACAACGTCTATATCATGGCCGACAAGCAGAAGAACGGCATCAAGGTGA
ACTTCAAGATCCGCCACAACATCGAGGACGGCAGCGTGCAGCTCGCCGACCACTACCAGCAGAACACCCC
CATCGGCGACGGCCCCGTGCTGCTGCCCGACAACCACTACCTGAGCTACCAGTCCGCCCTGAGCAAAGAC
CCCAACGAGAAGCGCGATCACATGGTCCTGCTGGAGTTCGTGACCGCCGCCGGGATCACTCTCGGCATGG
ACGAGCTGTACAAGTAA
